>Addgene plasmid #43187 | I-TGAA | depositor partial sequence | sequence record 58452 | I-TGAA sequence 424 bps
CGTCTCCTGACCCCAGAGCAGGTCGTGGCCATTGCCTCGAATGGAGGGGGCAAACAGGCGTTGGAAACCG
TACAACGATTGCTGCCGGTGCTGTGCCAAGCGCACGGACTCACCCCAGAGCAGGTCGTGGCAATCGCGAG
CAATAACGGCGGAAAACAGGCTTTGGAAACGGTGCAGAGGCTCCTTCCAGTGCTGTGCCAAGCGCACGGC
CTCACCCCAGAGCAGGTCGTGGCAATCGCCTCCAACATTGGCGGGAAACAGGCACTCGAGACTGTCCAGC
GCCTGCTTCCCGTGCTGTGCCAAGCGCACGGATTAACCCCAGAGCAGGTCGTGGCAATCGCCTCCAACAT
TGGCGGGAAACAGGCACTCGAGACTGTCCAGCGCCTGCTTCCCGTGCTGTGCCAAGCGCACGGCTTAAGA
GACG
