>Addgene plasmid #43187 | I-TGAA | addgene partial sequence | sequence record 61945 | M13-F20 5'-TGTAAAACGACGGCCAGT-3'
GCGAATTGGGCCCTCTAGATGCATGCTCGAGCGGCCGCCAGTGTGATGGATATCTGCAGAATTCGCCCTT
ATATAGATGCCGTCCTAGCGCGTCTCCTGACCCCAGAGCAGGTCGTGGCCATTGCCTCGAATGGAGGGGG
CAAACAGGCGTTGGAAACCGTACAACGATTGCTGCCGGTGCTGTGCCAAGCGCACGGACTCACCCCAGAG
CAGGTCGTGGCAATCGCGAGCAATAACGGCGGAAAACAGGCTTTGGAAACGGTGCAGAGGCTCCTTCCAG
TGCTGTGCCAAGCGCACGGCCTCACCCCAGAGCAGGTCGTGGCAATCGCCTCCAACATTGGCGGGAAACA
GGCACTCGAGACTGTCCAGCGCCTGCTTCCCGTGCTGTGCCAAGCGCACGGATTAACCCCAGAGCAGGTC
GTGGCAATCGCCTCCAACATTGGCGGGAAACAGGCACTCGAGACTGTCCAGCGCCTGCTTCCCGTGCTGT
GCCAAGCGCACGGCTTAAGAGACGTGGGCACAGGAAAGATACTTAAGGGCGAATTCCAGCACACTGGCGG
CCGTTACTAGTGGATCCGAGCTCGGTACCAAGCTTGGCGTAATCATGGTCATAGCTGTTTCCTGTGTGAA
ATTGTTATCCGCTCACAATTCCACACAACATACGAGCCGGAAGCATAAAGTGTAAAGCCTGGGGTGCCTA
ATGAGTGAGCTAACTCACATTAATTGCGTTGCGCTCACTGCCCGCTTTCCAGTCGGGAAACCTGTCGTGC
CAGCTGCATTAATGAATCGGCCAACGCGCGGGGAGAGGCGGTTTGCGTATTGGGCGCTCTTCCGCTTCCT
CGCTCACTGACTCGCTGCGCTCGGTCGTTCGGCTGCGGCGAGCGGTATCAGCTCACTCAAAGGCGGTAAT
ACGGTTATCCACAGAATCAGGGG
