[The description below was written by a language model from this plasmid's Addgene catalogue record.]
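Description:
I-TGAA is a bacterial cloning plasmid built on the commercial pCRII-TOPO backbone (about 4.0 kb without insert), into which a 424 bp synthetic insert was placed by TOPO cloning. It is a high-copy plasmid propagated in E. coli and carries both ampicillin and kanamycin resistance, as is standard for this backbone. No feature table accompanies the record, so the individual backbone elements are not itemised. The listed sequencing primers (T7 on one side, M13 reverse on the other) match the usual pCRII-TOPO arrangement, in which the cloning site is flanked by phage promoter and universal primer sites that allow the insert to be verified from either end.

The insert is named only "I-TGAA" and described as synthetic; the record does not spell out its content. The plasmid was deposited with a publication describing a TALEN genome-editing system for generating human stem cell-based disease models. In that context, the name and insert size suggest a pre-assembled block of four TALE repeat modules specifying the DNA bases T, G, A and A, with the "I" prefix probably marking its position in an ordered assembly series. That reading is an inference from the name and associated paper, not something stated in the fields. No promoter, tag or reporter for expression in eukaryotic cells is recorded, and the vector type is listed simply as bacterial cloning. The construct is therefore best understood as a storage and source plasmid for a library component, from which the insert would be retrieved for assembly into a full-length TALEN, rather than as an expression vector in its own right.
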