Addgene plasmid #43187: I-TGAA
Depositing lab: Chad Cowan & Kiran Musunuru. Depositing organization: Harvard University. Publication: A TALEN Genome-Editing System for Generating Human Stem Cell-Based Disease Models. Ding Q, Lee YK, Schaefer EA, Peters DT, Veres A, Kim K, Kuperwasser N, Motola DL, Meissner TB, Hendriks WT, Trevisan M, Gupta RM, Moisan A, Banks E, Friesen M, Schinzel RT, Xia F, Tang A, Xia Y, Figueroa E, Wann A, Ahfeldt T, Daheron L, Zhang F, Rubin LL, Peng LF, Chung RT, Musunuru K, Cowan CA. Cell Stem Cell. 2012 Dec 12. pii: S1934-5909(12)00645-5. doi: 10.1016/j.stem.2012.11.011. PubMed 23246482.
Backbone
  Vector backbone: pCRII-TOPO
  Backbone manufacturer: Invitrogen
  Backbone size w/o insert (bp): 3973
  Vector type: Bacterial Cloning
Growth in bacteria
  Bacterial resistance: Ampicillin and Kanamycin, 100 & 50 μg/mL
  Growth temperature: 37°C
  Growth strain: Top10
  Copy number: High Copy
Gene/Insert
  Gene/Insert name: I-TGAA
  Species: Synthetic
  Insert size (bp): 424
  Cloning method: TOPO Cloning
  Sequencing primers: 5′ T7; 3′ M13-rev
Terms and licenses: Academic/Nonprofit Terms; Industry Terms: Not Available to Industry
How to cite: I-TGAA was a gift from Chad Cowan & Kiran Musunuru (Addgene plasmid # 43187 ; http://n2t.net/addgene:43187 ; RRID:Addgene_43187)
